>Addgene plasmid #179068 | pBBK84 pHomL-RPL18Bp-PDR16-Link-Scarlet(rfp)-SSA1t-HomR (AmpR) | addgene full sequence | sequence record 360917 | Addgene NGS Result
TTACCAATGCTTAATCAGTGAGGCACCTATCTCAGCGATCTGTCTATTTCGTTCATCCATAGTTGCCTGA
CTCCCCGTCGTGTAGATAACTACGATACGGGAGGGCTTACCATCTGGCCCCAGTGCTGCAATGATACCGC
GGGACCCACGCTCACCGGCTCCAGATTTATCAGCAATAAACCAGCCAGCCGGAAGGGCCGAGCGCAGAAG
TGGTCCTGCAACTTTATCCGCCTCCATCCAGTCTATTAATTGTTGCCGGGAAGCTAGAGTAAGTAGTTCG
CCAGTTAATAGTTTGCGCAACGTTGTTGCCATTGCTACAGGCATCGTGGTGTCACGCTCGTCGTTTGGTA
TGGCTTCATTCAGCTCCGGTTCCCAACGATCAAGGCGAGTTACATGATCCCCCATGTTGTGCAAAAAAGC
GGTTAGCTCCTTCGGTCCTCCGATCGTTGTCAGAAGTAAGTTGGCCGCAGTGTTATCACTCATGGTTATG
GCAGCACTGCATAATTCTCTTACTGTCATGCCATCCGTAAGATGCTTTTCTGTGACTGGTGAGTACTCAA
CCAAGTCATTCTGAGAATAGTGTATGCGGCGACCGAGTTGCTCTTGCCCGGCGTCAATACGGGATAATAC
CGCGCCACATAGCAGAACTTTAAAAGTGCTCATCATTGGAAAACGTTCTTCGGGGCGAAAACTCTCAAGG
ATCTTACCGCTGTTGAGATCCAGTTCGATGTAACCCACTCGTGCACCCAACTGATCTTCAGCATCTTTTA
CTTTCACCAGCGTTTCTGGGTGAGCAAAAACAGGAAGGCAAAATGCCGCAAAAAAGGGAATAAGGGCGAC
ACGGAAATGTTGAATACTCATACTCTTCCTTTTTCAATATTATTGAAGCATTTATCAGGGTTATTGTCTC
ATGAGCGGATACATATTTGAATGTATTTAGAAAAATAAACAAATAGGGGTTCCGCGCACATTTCCCCGAA
AAGTGCCACCTGTCATGACCAAAATCCCTTAACGTGAGTTTTCGTTCCACTGAGCGTCAGACCCCGTAGA
AAAGATCAAAGGATCTTCTTGAGATCCTTTTTTTCTGCGCGTAATCTGCTGCTTGCAAACAAAAAAACCA
CCGCTACCAGCGGTGGTTTGTTTGCCGGATCAAGAGCTACCAACTCTTTTTCCGAAGGTAACTGGCTTCA
GCAGAGCGCAGATACCAAATACTGTTCTTCTAGTGTAGCCGTAGTTAGGCCACCACTTCAAGAACTCTGT
AGCACCGCCTACATACCTCGCTCTGCTAATCCTGTTACCAGTGGCTGCTGCCAGTGGCGATAAGTCGTGT
CTTACCGGGTTGGACTCAAGACGATAGTTACCGGATAAGGCGCAGCGGTCGGGCTGAACGGGGGGTTCGT
GCACACAGCCCAGCTTGGAGCGAACGACCTACACCGAACTGAGATACCTACAGCGTGAGCTATGAGAAAG
CGCCACGCTTCCCGAAGGGAGAAAGGCGGACAGGTATCCGGTAAGCGGCAGGGTCGGAACAGGAGAGCGC
ACGAGGGAGCTTCCAGGGGGAAACGCCTGGTATCTTTATAGTCCTGTCGGGTTTCGCCACCTCTGACTTG
AGCGTCGATTTTTGTGATGCTCGTCAGGGGGGCGGAGCCTATGGAAAAACGCCAGCAACGCGGCCTTTTT
ACGGTTCCTGGCCTTTTGCTGGCCTTTTGCTCACATGTTCTTTCCTGCGTTATCCCCTGATTCTGTGGAT
AACCGTGCGGCCGCCAATGTTATCTATTGGCAGATGTTCATACGGGGCTTTCAAATATTGATGAAATTAT
GTGATGTTTAGAAGAAGATTCGAACTGTTTTCAGTAGATTTGGTAACTGTGCAACCATAACTCATGCCCC
CTATTTATCGGCATTGAGATTGTAAAGGAAGTAAAACGCATTTTTGCAGATCTGTTCTCTTATGTATTTT
TAATCGTCCTTGTATGGAAGTATCAAAGGGGACGTTCTTCACCTCCTTGGAAAACGCAAACTTTCTTTTT
GCCTATCACAGTATCTTATCGAGCTAACTATTTTCGACACACATGAAAAAGCAGAAATATTAACGAAAAA
GAAAAGAAAGACCATGTCATGTACGGGCAATCAGAATATGCAAGATGAGCGGGAACGGGCGAAATGTGCA
CGCGCACAACTTACGAAACGCGGATGAGTCACTGACAGCCACCGCAGAGGTTCTGACTCCTACTGAGCTC
TATTGGAGGTGGCAGAACCGGTAATCCCACAGTGAGCAACTTGACAAACCAACAGATATAGGCTGTGTCT
TAAAATATACCATCCAATACCTTGATGAACTTTTCAAAGATGACTAAAATAAGTGAAATTTCAACATTAA
CTTCGAGCTGTAAACACAGTGGTTTCTTTGCATAAACACCATCAGCCTCAAGTCGTCAAGTAAAGATTTC
GTGTTCATGCAGATAGATAACAATCTATATGTTGATAATTAGCGTTGCCTCATCAATGCGTACACGAAGA
ATATACTAAAAAATGAGCAGGCAAGATAAACGAAGGCAAAGATGACAGAGCAGAAAGCCCTAGTAAAGCG
TATTACAAATGAAACCAAGATTCAGATTGCGATCCCTGAATTCGCATCTAGATGGTAGAGCCACAAACAG
CCGGTACAAGCAACGATCTCCAGGACCATCTGAATCATGCGCGGATGACACGAACTCACGACGGCGATCA
CAGACATTAACCCACAGTACAGACACTGCGACAACGTGGCAATTCGTCGCAATACCGTCTCACTGAACTG
GCCGATAATTGCAGACGAACGAAGAGGATGTCCAATATTTTTTTTAAGGAATAAGGATACTTCAAGACTA
GATTCCCCCCTGCATTCCCATCAGAACCGTAAACCTTGGCGCTTTCCTTGGGAAGTATTCAAGAAGTGCC
TTGTCCGGTTTCTGTGGCTCACAAACCAGCGCGCCCGATATGGCTTTCTTTTCACTTATGAATGTACCAG
TACGGGACAATTAGAACGCTCCTGTAACAATCTCTTTGCAAATGTGGGGTTACATTCTAACCATGTCACA
CTGCTGACGAAATTCAAAGTAAAAAAAAATGGGACCACGTCTTGAGAACGATAGATTTTCTTTATTTTAC
ATTGAACAGTCGTTGTCTCAGCGCGCTTTATGTTTTCATTCATACTTCATATTATAAAATAACAAAAGAA
GAATTTCATATTCACGCCCAAGAAATCAGGCTGCTTTCCAAATGCAATTGACACTTCATTAGCCATCACA
CAAAACTCTTTCTTGCTGGAGCTTCTTTTAAAAAAGACCTCAGTACACCAAACACGTTACCCGACCTCGT
TATTTTACGACAACTATGATAAAATTCTGAAGAAAAAATAAAAAAATTTTCATACTTCTTGCTTTTATTT
AAACCATTGAATGATTTCTTTTGAACAAAACTACCTGTTTCACCAAAGGAAATAGAAAGAAAAAATCAAT
TAGAAGAAAACAAAAAACAAAAGATCTATGTTCAAGAGATTTAGCAAAAAGAAGGAGGCTCCAGAAGACC
CAAAAAATTTGATTAATATTGATAAGCCTATCAAAGAACTTCCTGCTTCGATAGCTATTCCAAAAGAAAA
ACCACTTACAGGTGAGCAACAAAAAATGTATGACGAAGTGCTAAAACATTTCAGTAACCCTGACTTGAAG
GTTTATACAAGTGAAAAAAATAAGTCGGAGGATGATCTTAAACCCTTAGAGGAAGAAGAAAAGGCATGGT
TGACAAGAGAATGTTTTTTACGTTACCTAAGGGCTACTAAATGGGTGCTAAAAGACTGTATCGATAGAAT
CACCATGACTCTAGCGTGGAGAAGAGAATTCGGTATTAGTCATTTAGGTGAAGAGCATGGTGATAAAATA
ACTGCTGACTTGGTGGCCGTCGAGAACGAATCAGGTAAGCAGGTGATTTTGGGTTACGAAAACGATGCTA
GACCTATCTTATATTTGAAACCGGGCAGACAAAATACAAAGACTTCTCACAGACAGGTACAGCACTTGGT
CTTCATGTTGGAAAGAGTTATCGATTTTATGCCAGCTGGTCAAGACTCTCTAGCTTTGCTAATAGACTTT
AAAGATTACCCTGATGTTCCTAAAGTACCTGGCAATAGTAAAATCCCACCTATTGGTGTAGGGAAAGAAG
TGCTGCATATTCTACAAACTCATTATCCAGAAAGACTAGGAAAAGCACTTTTGACGAATATTCCTTGGTT
AGCATGGACTTTCTTGAAGTTAATTCACCCTTTTATTGACCCACTGACCCGTGAAAAGCTAGTTTTTGAT
GAACCATTTGTTAAATATGTCCCTAAGAACGAACTAGATTCGTTGTATGGTGGTGATCTGAAATTCAAGT
ACAATCATGATGTTTATTGGCCAGCTCTGGTGGAAACCGCGCGTGAAAAAAGAGATCATTATTTTAAGAG
GTTTCAAAGCTTCGGTGGTATTGTAGGTTTAAGTGAGGTTGATTTAAGAGGTACTCATGAAAAACTTCTT
TACCCAGTAAAATCGGAAAGCAGTACCGTGGGATCCGGTCCTTCTGGCCCAACTGGCATGGTTAGTAAAG
GTGAAGCTGTTATAAAAGAATTCATGAGGTTTAAAGTTCATATGGAAGGTTCAATGAATGGTCATGAATT
TGAAATTGAAGGTGAAGGTGAAGGTAGACCATATGAAGGTACACAAACTGCTAAATTGAAAGTTACTAAA
GGTGGTCCATTACCATTTTCTTGGGATATTTTGTCTCCACAATTCATGTATGGTTCTAGAGCTTTTATTA
AGCATCCAGCTGATATTCCAGATTATTATAAACAATCTTTTCCTGAAGGTTTTAAATGGGAAAGAGTTAT
GAATTTCGAAGATGGTGGTGCTGTTACTGTTACTCAAGATACTTCTTTGGAAGATGGTACTTTAATCTAT
AAAGTTAAATTGAGAGGTACTAATTTTCCACCAGATGGTCCAGTTATGCAAAAGAAAACTATGGGTTGGG
AAGCATCTACTGAAAGATTGTATCCAGAAGATGGTGTTTTGAAAGGAGACATTAAGATGGCTTTGAGATT
GAAAGATGGTGGTCGGTACCTGGCCGACTTCAAGACCACCTATAAAGCTAAAAAACCAGTTCAAATGCCA
GGTGCATATAATGTTGATAGAAAGTTAGATATAACGTCGCATAACGAGGACTATACTGTAGTTGAACAAT
ATGAACGTAGTGAAGGTAGACATAGTACCGGAGGAATGGATGAATTGTATAAATAGCTCGAGTGGCGCCA
ATTGGTGCGGCAATTGATAATAACGAAAATGTCTTTTAATGATCTGGGTATAATGAGGAATTTTCCGAAC
GTTTTTACTTTATATATATATATACATGTAACATATATTCTATACGCTATAGAGAAAGGAAATTTTTCAA
TTAAAAAAAAAATAGAGAAAGAGTTTCACTTCTTGATTATCGCTAACACTAATGGTTGAAGTACTGCTAC
TTTAATTTTATGCTGCCAATGAGACGACGGGGTCATCACGGCTCATCATGCGCCAAACAAATGTGTGCAA
TACACGCTCGGATGACTGCATGATGACCGCACTGACTGGGGACAGCAGATCCACCTAAGCCTGTGAGAGA
AGCAGACACCCGACAGATCAAGGCAGTTAACTAGTGCACTGCAGTACAAATCGTCCCCAACAAAAGTGGG
CTCTCAAAATTCATCACATTTAAATGCATATAGGAAGAGCAACAGTTGGTTTGCATCTGATGTTCCTTAA
AGATTTCGACATAATGTGCGAAGTAGATCCCTTCAGCACTGTACTTGTTTTTGCGACTAGATTGTAAATC
ATTCTTTATTTAATCTCTTTCTTTAACTACTGCTTAAAGTATAATTTGGTCCGTAGTTTAATAACTATAC
TAAGCGAACGCTCTCTCGAAATTTTTCTTAACGCGTCCTTGTACTGCGTCTAACGCTTTTGCCACTTGGA
TTTCTATTATAGGAAATAGTCTCACTTACTGGGCGACGAATTTTCGCGTTTTGATGAAGCACAGGAAGAA
TTTCTTTATGCTCAGAAGTTTGACAGCAAGCAAGTTCATCATTCGAACTAGCCTTATTGTTTTAGTTCAG
TGACAGCGAACTGCCGTACTCGATGCTTTATTTCTCACGGTAGAGCGGAAGAACAGATAGATCCCTACAT
ATTGCTACCACTTCTATTACACAATAGTTTCAATAGCTTGCAGCGTAGCTAAACTCTAAAATTTATCTAA
ATCACTCATATAAACCGAACCCTTCCCCTTCCGCTTATAGTACAGCTGATGCTCCTTCACTATTTTAACA
TGTGGAATTCTTGAAAGAATGAAATCGCCATGCCAAGCCATCACACGGTCTTTTATGCAATTGATTGACC
GCCTGCAACACATAGGCAGTAAAATTTTTACAAGCAGTAGCAGAACAGGCCACACAATCGCAAGTGATTA
ACGTCCACACAGGTATAGGGTTTCTGGACCATATGATACATGCTCTGGCCAAGCATTCCGGCTGGTCGCT
AATCGTTGAGTGCCGAGCGGCCGCGATTATCAAAAAGGATCTTCACCTAGATCCTTTTAAATTAAAAATG
AAGTTTTAAATCAATCTAAAGTATATATGAGTAAACTTGGTCTGACAG
Features (pLannotate 1.2.2; 10 found; start..end, strand, type, name):
      1..861     -  CDS            AmpR: β-lactamase; bla; confers resistance to ampicillin, carbenicillin, and related antibiotics
    862..966     -  promoter       AmpR promoter: bla
   1069..1657    +  rep_origin     ori: high-copy-number ColE1/pMB1/pBR322/pUC origin of replication
   2391..2510    +  rep_origin     ARS1 (fragment): S. cerevisiae autonomously replicating sequence ARS1/ARS416
   2515..2561    +  promoter       HIS3 promoter (fragment): S. cerevisiae HIS3
   2562..2624    +  CDS            HIS3 (fragment): imidazoleglycerol-phosphate dehydratase, required for histidine biosynthesis; S. cerevisiae HIS3; yeast auxotrophic marker
   3528..4580    +  CDS            PDR16: PDR16_YEAST - Also known as SFH3. Experimental evidence at protein level: Swiss-Prot protein existence level 1. Has phosphatidylinositol transfer activity. Involved in the regulation of the phospholipid composition of plasma- and endomembranes. Altering plasma membrane composition may provide a possible mechanism for multidrug resistance. Involved in the regulation of sterol biosynthesis. Contributes to efficient phospholipase D1 activation in the regulation of phospholipid turnover. Regulates the release of fatty acids from lipid droplets (PubMed:24403601). From Saccharomyces cerevisiae (stra
   4608..5303    +  CDS            mScarlet-I: mScarlet-I is a basic (constitutively fluorescent) red fluorescent protein published in 2016, derived from synthetic construct. It is reported to be a rapidly-maturing monomer with moderate acid sensitivity.
   6349..6375    +  rep_origin     ARS1 (fragment): S. cerevisiae autonomously replicating sequence ARS1/ARS416
   6472..6593    +  CDS            HIS3 (fragment): imidazoleglycerol-phosphate dehydratase, required for histidine biosynthesis; S. cerevisiae HIS3; yeast auxotrophic marker
