[The description below was written by a language model from this plasmid's Addgene catalogue record and pLannotate feature annotations shown in this document.]
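Description:
pBBK84 pHomL-RPL18Bp-PDR16-Link-Scarlet(rfp)-SSA1t-HomR is a 6.7 kb yeast expression plasmid that carries an integration cassette rather than an episomal expression unit. It is built on the pYTK089 backbone by BsaI Golden Gate assembly and belongs to the Markerless Yeast Localization and Overexpression (MyLO) CRISPR-Cas9 toolkit. In E. coli it is maintained at high copy through a ColE1/pUC-type origin and selected with ampicillin through the β-lactamase gene and its native promoter. The record describes no intact yeast selection marker or complete yeast replication origin. The annotation finds only short fragments matching ARS1 and the HIS3 promoter and coding sequence. These fall on either side of the expression unit, in the positions where the left and right homology arms (HomL and HomR) named in the construct would be expected. The record does not state which genomic locus the arms target.

The payload is the S. cerevisiae PDR16 coding sequence (also known as SFH3), which encodes a phosphatidylinositol transfer protein associated with lipid droplets. It is joined through a short linker to a red fluorescent protein that the annotation identifies as mScarlet-I, a rapidly maturing monomer. According to the name and purpose fields, expression is driven by the RPL18B promoter and terminated by the SSA1 terminator, although neither element is picked up in the feature table. The fusion serves as a red fluorescent marker for the lipid droplet. As part of a markerless toolkit, the cassette is meant to be integrated into the yeast genome by homologous recombination with the help of Cas9 cleavage, so that no selectable marker is left behind. The resulting strains can be used for organelle visualisation and colocalisation studies.
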