Addgene plasmid #179068: pBBK84 pHomL-RPL18Bp-PDR16-Link-Scarlet(rfp)-SSA1t-HomR (AmpR)
Purpose: Vector containing a yeast integration cassette for RPL18B-driven expression of PDR16-Link-Scarlet(rfp), a marker for the lipid droplet
Depositing lab: Vincent Martin. Depositing organization: Concordia University. Publication: The MyLo CRISPR-Cas9 Toolkit: A Markerless Yeast Localization and Overexpression CRISPR-Cas9 Toolkit. Bean BDM, Whiteway M, Martin VJJ. G3 (Bethesda). 2022 Jun 16. pii: 6609175. doi: 10.1093/g3journal/jkac154. PubMed 35708612.
Backbone
  Vector backbone: pYTK089 (ColE1, AmpR)
  Vector type: Yeast Expression
Growth in bacteria
  Bacterial resistance: Ampicillin, 100 μg/mL
  Growth temperature: 37°C
  Growth strain: DH5alpha
  Copy number: High Copy
Gene/Insert
  Gene/Insert name: RPL18Bp-PDR16-Link-Scarlet(rfp)
  Species: S. cerevisiae (budding yeast)
  Cloning method: Restriction Enzyme; 5′ cloning site Unknown (unknown if destroyed); 3′ cloning site Unknown (unknown if destroyed)
Terms and licenses: Academic/Nonprofit Terms; Industry Terms: Not Available to Industry
Depositor comments: Part of the Markerless Yeast Localization and Overexpression (MyLO) CRISPR-Cas9 Toolkit. Vector cloned using BsaI Golden Gate cloning
How to cite: pBBK84 pHomL-RPL18Bp-PDR16-Link-Scarlet(rfp)-SSA1t-HomR (AmpR) was a gift from Vincent Martin (Addgene plasmid # 179068 ; http://n2t.net/addgene:179068 ; RRID:Addgene_179068)
